>Addgene plasmid #146581 | pT7-EGFP-C1-HseIF4A3_I | addgene full sequence | sequence record 356535 | Addgene NGS Result
TAGTTATTAATAGTAATCAATTACGGGGTCATTAGTTCATAGCCCATATATGGAGTTCCGCGTTACATAA
CTTACGGTAAATGGCCCGCCTGGCTGACCGCCCAACGACCCCCGCCCATTGACGTCAATAATGACGTATG
TTCCCATAGTAACGCCAATAGGGACTTTCCATTGACGTCAATGGGTGGAGTATTTACGGTAAACTGCCCA
CTTGGCAGTACATCAAGTGTATCATATGCCAAGTACGCCCCCTATTGACGTCAATGACGGTAAATGGCCC
GCCTGGCATTATGCCCAGTACATGACCTTATGGGACTTTCCTACTTGGCAGTACATCTACGTATTAGTCA
TCGCTATTACCATGGTGATGCGGTTTTGGCAGTACATCAATGGGCGTGGATAGCGGTTTGACTCACGGGG
ATTTCCAAGTCTCCACCCCATTGACGTCAATGGGAGTTTGTTTTGGCACCAAAATCAACGGGACTTTCCA
AAATGTCGTAACAACTCCGCCCCATTGACGCAAATGGGCGGTAGGCGTGTACGGTGGGAGGTCTATATAA
GCAGAGCTCTCTGGCTAACTAGAGAACCCACTGCTTACTGGCTTATCGAAATTAATACGACTCACTATAG
GGAGACCCAAGCTCTAGCGCTACCGGTCGCCACCATGGTGAGCAAGGGCGAGGAGCTGTTCACCGGGGTG
GTGCCCATCCTGGTCGAGCTGGACGGCGACGTAAACGGCCACAAGTTCAGCGTGTCCGGCGAGGGCGAGG
GCGATGCCACCTACGGCAAGCTGACCCTGAAGTTCATCTGCACCACCGGCAAGCTGCCCGTGCCCTGGCC
CACCCTCGTGACCACCCTGACCTACGGCGTGCAGTGCTTCAGCCGCTACCCCGACCACATGAAGCAGCAC
GACTTCTTCAAGTCCGCCATGCCCGAAGGCTACGTCCAGGAGCGCACCATCTTCTTCAAGGACGACGGCA
ACTACAAGACCCGCGCCGAGGTGAAGTTCGAGGGCGACACCCTGGTGAACCGCATCGAGCTGAAGGGCAT
CGACTTCAAGGAGGACGGCAACATCCTGGGGCACAAGCTGGAGTACAACTACAACAGCCACAACGTCTAT
ATCATGGCCGACAAGCAGAAGAACGGCATCAAGGTGAACTTCAAGATCCGCCACAACATCGAGGACGGCA
GCGTGCAGCTCGCCGACCACTACCAGCAGAACACCCCCATCGGCGACGGCCCCGTGCTGCTGCCCGACAA
CCACTACCTGAGCACCCAGTCCGCCCTGAGCAAAGACCCCAACGAGAAGCGCGATCACATGGTCCTGCTG
GAGTTCGTGACCGCCGCCGGGATCACTCTCGGCATGGACGAGCTGTACAAGTCCGGACTCAGATCTCGAG
CTATGGCGACCACGGCCACGATGGCGACCTCGGGCTCGGCGCGAAAGCGGCTGCTCAAAGAGGAAGACAT
GACTAAAGTGGAATTCGAGACCAGCGAGGAGGTGGATGTGACCCCCACGTTCGACACCATGGGCCTGCGG
GAGGACCTGCTGCGGGGCATCTACGCTTACGGTTTTGAAAAACCATCAGCAATCCAGCAACGAGCAATCA
AGCAGATCATCAAAGGGAGAGATGTCATCGCACAGTCTCAGTCCGGCACAGGAAAAACAGCCACCTTCAG
TATCTCAGTCCTCCAGTGTTTGGATATTCAGGTTCGTGAAACTCAAGCTTTGATCTTGGCTCCCACAAGA
GAGTTGGCTGTGCAGATCCAGAAGGGGCTGCTTGCTCTCGGTGACTACATGAATGTCCAGTGCCATGCCT
GCATTGGAGGCACCAATGTTGGCGAGGACATCAGGAAGCTGGATTACGGACAGCATGTTGTCGCGGGCAC
TCCAGGGCGTGTTTTTGATATGATTCGTCGCAGAAGCCTAAGGACACGTGCTATCAAAATGTTGGTTTTG
GATGAAGCTGATGAAATGTTGAATAAAGGTTTCAAAGAGCAGATTTACGATGTATACAGGTACCTGCCTC
CAGCCACACAGGTGGTTCTCATCAGTGCCACGCTGCCACACGAGATTCTGGAGATGACCAACAAGTTCAT
GACCGACCCAATCCGCATCTTGGTGAAACGTGATGAATTGACTCTGGAAGGCATCAAGCAATTTTTCGTG
GCAGTGGAGAGGGAAGAGTGGAAATTTGACACTCTGTGTGACCTCTACGACACACTGACCATCACTCAGG
CGGTCATCTTCTGCAACACCAAAAGAAAGGTGGACTGGCTGACGGAGAAAATGAGGGAAGCCAACTTCAC
TGTATCCTCAATGCATGGAGACATGCCCCAGAAAGAGCGGGAGTCCATCATGAAGGAGTTCCGGTCGGGC
GCCAGCCGAGTGCTTATTTCTACAGATGTCTGGGCCAGGGGGTTGGATGTCCCTCAGGTGTCCCTCATCA
TTAACTATGATCTCCCTAATAACAGAGAATTGTACATACACAGAATTGGGAGATCAGGTCGATACGGCCG
GAAGGGTGTGGCCATTAACTTTGTAAAGAATGACGACATCCGCATCCTCAGAGATATCGAGCAGTACTAT
TCCACTCAGATTGATGAGATGCCGATGAACGTTGCTGATCTTATCTGACAATTCTGCAGTCGACGGTACC
GCGGGCCCGGGATCCACCGGATCTAGATAACTGATCATAATCAGCCATACCACATTTGTAGAGGTTTTAC
TTGCTTTAAAAAACCTCCCACACCTCCCCCTGAACCTGAAACATAAAATGAATGCAATTGTTGTTGTTAA
CTTGTTTATTGCAGCTTATAATGGTTACAAATAAAGCAATAGCATCACAAATTTCACAAATAAAGCATTT
TTTTCACTGCATTCTAGTTGTGGTTTGTCCAAACTCATCAATGTATCTTAACGCGTAAATTGTAAGCGTT
AATATTTTGTTAAAATTCGCGTTAAATTTTTGTTAAATCAGCTCATTTTTTAACCAATAGGCCGAAATCG
GCAAAATCCCTTATAAATCAAAAGAATAGACCGAGATAGGGT
[37 nt withheld, positions 3053-3089]
AAAGAACGTGGACTCCAACGTCAAAGG
[49 nt withheld, positions 3117-3165]
T
[91 nt withheld, positions 3167-3257]
G
[124 nt withheld, positions 3259-3382]
CAGGTGGCACTTTTCGGGGAAATGTGCGCGGAACCCCTATTTGTTTATTTTTCTAAATACATTCAAATAT
GTATCCGCTCATGAGACAATAACCCTGATAAATGCTTCAATAATATTGAAAAAGGAAGAGTCCTGAGGCG
GAAAGAACCAGCTGTGGAATGTGTGTCAGTTAGGGTGTGGAAAGTCCCCAGGCTCCCCAGCAGGCAGAAG
TATGCAAAGCATGCATCTCAATTAGTCAGCAACCAGGTGTGGAAAGTCCCCAGGCTCCCCAGCAGGCAGA
AGTATGCAAAGCATGCATCTCAATTAGTCAGCAACCATAGTCCCGCCCCTAACTCCGCCCATCCCGCCCC
TAACTCCGCCCAGTTCCGCCCATTCTCCGCCCCATGGCTGACTAATTTTTTTTATTTATGCAGAGGCCGA
GGCCGCCTCGGCCTCTGAGCTATTCCAGAAGTAGTGAGGAGGCTTTTTTGGAGGCCTAGGCTTTTGCAAA
GATCGATCAAGAGACAGGATGAGGATCGTTTCGCATGATTGAACAAGATGGATTGCACGCAGGTTCTCCG
GCCGCTTGGGTGGAGAGGCTATTCGGCTATGACTGGGCACAACAGACAATCGGCTGCTCTGATGCCGCCG
TGTTCCGGCTGTCAGCGCAGGGGCGCCCGGTTCTTTTTGTCAAGACCGACCTGTCCGGTGCCCTGAATGA
ACTGCAAGACGAGGCAGCGCGGCTATCGTGGCTGGCCACGACGGGCGTTCCTTGCGCAGCTGTGCTCGAC
GTTGTCACTGAAGCGGGAAGGGACTGGCTGCTATTGGGCGAAGTGCCGGGGCAGGATCTCCTGTCATCTC
ACCTTGCTCCTGCCGAGAAAGTATCCATCATGGCTGATGCAATGCGGCGGCTGCATACGCTTGATCCGGC
TACCTGCCCATTCGACCACCAAGCGAAACATCGCATCGAGCGAGCACGTACTCGGATGGAAGCCGGTCTT
GTCGATCAGGATGATCTGGACGAAGAGCATCAGGGGCTCGCGCCAGCCGAACTGTTCGCCAGGCTCAAGG
CGAGCATGCCCGACGGCGAGGATCTCGTCGTGACCCATGGCGATGCCTGCTTGCCGAATATCATGGTGGA
AAATGGCCGCTTTTCTGGATTCATCGACTGTGGCCGGCTGGGTGTGGCGGACCGCTATCAGGACATAGCG
TTGGCTACCCGTGATATTGCTGAAGAGCTTGGCGGCGAATGGGCTGACCGCTTCCTCGTGCTTTACGGTA
TCGCCGCTCCCGATTCGCAGCGCATCGCCTTCTATCGCCTTCTTGACGAGTTCTTCTGAGCGGGACTCTG
GGGTTCGAAATGACCGACCAAGCGACGCCCAACCTGCCATCACGAGATTTCGATTCCACCGCCGCCTTCT
ATGAAAGGTTGGGCTTCGGAATCGTTTTCCGGGACGCCGGCTGGATGATCCTCCAGCGCGGGGATCTCAT
GCTGGAGTTCTTCGCCCACCCTAGGGGGAGGCTAACTGAAACACGGAAGGAGACAATACCGGAAGGAACC
CGCGCTATGACGGCAATAAAAAGACAGAATAAAACGCACGGTGTTGGGTCGTTTGTTCATAAACGCGGGG
TTCGGTCCCAGGGCTGGCACTCTGTCGATACCCCACCGAGACCCCATTGGGGCCAATACGCCCGCGTTTC
TTCCTTTTCCCCACCCCACCCCCCAAGTTCGGGTGAAGGCCCAGGGCTCGCAGCCAACGTCGGGGCGGCA
GGCCCTGCCATAGCCTCAGGTTACTCATATATACTTTAGATTGATTTAAAACTTCATTTTTAATTTAAAA
GGATCTAGGTGAAGATCCTTTTTGATAATCTCATGACCAAAATCCCTTAACGTGAGTTTTCGTTCCACTG
AGCGTCAGACCCCGTAGAAAAGATCAAAGGATCTTCTTGAGATCCTTTTTTTCTGCGCGTAATCTGCTGC
TTGCAAACAAAAAAACCACCGCTACCAGCGGTGGTTTGTTTGCCGGATCAAGAGCTACCAACTCTTTTTC
CGAAGGTAACTGGCTTCAGCAGAGCGCAGATACCAAATACTGTTCTTCTAGTGTAGCCGTAGTTAGGCCA
CCACTTCAAGAACTCTGTAGCACCGCCTACATACCTCGCTCTGCTAATCCTGTTACCAGTGGCTGCTGCC
AGTGGCGATAAGTCGTGTCTTACCGGGTTGGACTCAAGACGATAGTTACCGGATAAGGCGCAGCGGTCGG
GCTGAACGGGGGGTTCGTGCACACAGCCCAGCTTGGAGCGAACGACCTACACCGAACTGAGATACCTACA
GCGTGAGCTATGAGAAAGCGCCACGCTTCCCGAAGGGAGAAAGGCGGACAGGTATCCGGTAAGCGGCAGG
GTCGGAACAGGAGAGCGCACGAGGGAGCTTCCAGGGGGAAACGCCTGGTATCTTTATAGTCCTGTCGGGT
TTCGCCACCTCTGACTTGAGCGTCGATTTTTGTGATGCTCGTCAGGGGGGCGGAGCCTATGGAAAAACGC
CAGCAACGCGGCCTTTTTACGGTTCCTGGCCTTTTGCTGGCCTTTTGCTCACATGTTCTTTCCTGCGTTA
TCCCCTGATTCTGTGGATAACCGTATTACCGCCATGCAT
Features (pLannotate 1.2.2; 18 found; start..end, strand, type, name):
     61..364     +  enhancer       CMV enhancer: human cytomegalovirus immediate early enhancer
    365..568     +  promoter       CMV promoter: human cytomegalovirus (CMV) immediate early promoter
    564..597     +  LTR            5' LTR (truncated) (fragment): truncated 5' long terminal repeat (LTR) from HIV-1
    613..631     +  promoter       T7 promoter: promoter for bacteriophage T7 RNA polymerase
    665..1381    +  CDS            EGFP: EGFP is a basic (constitutively fluorescent) green fluorescent protein published in 1996, derived from Aequorea victoria. It is reported to be a rapidly-maturing weak dimer with moderate acid sensitivity.
   1382..1402    +  misc_feature   MCS (fragment): multiple cloning site
   1403..2635    +  CDS            EIF4A3: IF4A3_HUMAN - Also known as DDX48, KIAA0111. Experimental evidence at protein level: Swiss-Prot protein existence level 1. ATP-dependent RNA helicase (PubMed:16170325). Involved in pre-mRNA splicing as component of the spliceosome (PubMed:11991638, PubMed:22961380, PubMed:28502770, PubMed:28076346, PubMed:29301961). Core component of the splicing-dependent multiprotein exon junction complex (EJC) deposited at splice junctions on mRNAs (PubMed:16209946, PubMed:16170325, PubMed:16314458, PubMed:16923391, PubMed:16931718, PubMed:19033377, PubMed:20479275). The EJC is a dynamic structure consistin
   2640..2675    +  misc_feature   MCS (fragment): multiple cloning site
   2692..2776    +  CDS            large T antigen (fragment): large T antigen from SV40 (simian virus 40)
   2799..2920    +  polyA_signal   SV40 poly(A) signal: SV40 polyadenylation signal
   2954..3382    -  rep_origin     f1 ori (sequence partly withheld): f1 bacteriophage origin of replication; arrow indicates direction of (+) strand synthesis
   3409..3513    +  promoter       AmpR promoter: bla
   3515..3872    +  promoter       SV40 promoter: SV40 enhancer and early promoter
   3907..4701    +  CDS            NeoR/KanR: aminoglycoside phosphotransferase from Tn5; aph(3')-II (or nptII); confers resistance to neomycin, kanamycin, and G418 (Geneticin®)
   4722..4874    +  CDS            ble (fragment): BLE_KLEPN - Experimental evidence at protein level: Swiss-Prot protein existence level 1. Binding protein with a strong affinity to the bleomycin family of antibiotics. Binds to CL990; an antimitotic-antibiotic compound. From Klebsiella pneumoniae.
   4933..4980    +  polyA_signal   HSV TK poly(A) signal: herpes simplex virus thymidine kinase polyadenylation signal (Cole and Stacy, 1985)
   5071..5087    -  polyA_signal   bGH poly(A) signal (fragment): bovine growth hormone polyadenylation signal
   5309..5897    +  rep_origin     ori: high-copy-number ColE1/pMB1/pBR322/pUC origin of replication
