[The description below was written by a language model from this plasmid's Addgene catalogue record and pLannotate feature annotations shown in this document.]
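Description:
pT7-EGFP-C1-HseIF4A3_I is a 6,011-nt mammalian expression plasmid encoding human eIF4A3 (EIF4A3, also known as DDX48 or eIF4AIII) fused to the C-terminus of EGFP. The catalogue lists the backbone as unknown, but the name and the annotated layout are consistent with an EGFP-C1-style vector into which a T7 promoter has been added. It replicates in E. coli at high copy from a ColE1/pUC-type origin and also carries an f1 origin for single-stranded DNA production. A single NeoR/KanR (Tn5 aminoglycoside phosphotransferase) gene is preceded by both a bacterial bla promoter and the SV40 enhancer/early promoter and is followed by the HSV TK poly(A) signal. It therefore provides kanamycin selection in bacteria and can provide G418 selection in mammalian cells.

The expression cassette is driven by the CMV immediate-early enhancer and promoter. A T7 promoter sits just upstream of the coding region, which would also allow transcription by T7 RNA polymerase, for example in vitro. The EGFP ORF is joined through a short remnant of the multiple cloning site to the eIF4A3 ORF, which the depositor notes was derived from the NCBI reference mRNA. The SV40 poly(A) signal terminates the transcript. A few short annotated hits (a truncated HIV-1 LTR, large T antigen, ble and bGH poly(A) fragments) are probably incidental matches to backbone sequence rather than functional elements.

eIF4A3 is an ATP-dependent DEAD-box RNA helicase and a core component of the exon junction complex. The associated publication concerns an eIF4AIII-containing complex needed for mRNA localization and nonsense-mediated decay. The stated purpose is mammalian expression of the protein, and the GFP tag is suited to following its localization or detecting and recovering it from transfected cells.
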