Addgene plasmid #146581: pT7-EGFP-C1-HseIF4A3_I
Purpose: Mammalian Expression of HseIF4A3
Depositing lab: Elisa Izaurralde. Depositing organization: Max Planck Institute for Developmental Biology. Publication: An eIF4AIII-containing complex required for mRNA localization and nonsense-mediated mRNA decay. Palacios IM, Gatfield D, St Johnston D, Izaurralde E. Nature. 2004 Feb 19. 427(6976):753-7. 10.1038/nature02351 PubMed 14973490.
Backbone
  Vector backbone: Unknown
  Vector type: Mammalian Expression
Growth in bacteria
  Bacterial resistance: Kanamycin, 50 μg/mL
  Growth temperature: 37°C
  Growth strain: DH5alpha
  Copy number: High Copy
Gene/Insert
  Gene/Insert name: HseIF4A3
  Species: H. sapiens (human)
  Entrez Gene: EIF4A3 (a.k.a. DDX48, Fal1, MUK34, NMP265, NUK34, RCPS, eIF-4A-III, eIF4A-III, eIF4AIII)
  Cloning method: Unknown
Terms and licenses: Academic/Nonprofit Terms; Industry Terms: Not Available to Industry
Depositor comments: ORF extracted from NCBI:NM_014740.3 Plasmids from this collection were made available to the research community and donated after the lab closed. Please note that the sequence provided by the depositing laboratory may be theoretical/predicted or based on Sanger sequencing results. There may be discrepancies between sequencing results obtained by Addgene and the depositor sequence. If an Addgene verified sequence is not available, please contact before placing your order to request that our lab fully sequence the plasmid.
How to cite: pT7-EGFP-C1-HseIF4A3_I was a gift from Elisa Izaurralde (Addgene plasmid # 146581 ; http://n2t.net/addgene:146581 ; RRID:Addgene_146581)
